Addgene plasmid #200930: pCAGGS-MTS(S27A)-EGFP-V5
Purpose: expresses MTS(S27A)-EGFP-V5 in mammalian cells
Depositing lab: Hung-Chun Chang. Depositing organization: Lingang Laboratory.
Backbone
  Vector backbone: pCAGGS
  Backbone size w/o insert (bp): 4859
  Total vector size (bp): 5708
  Vector type: Mammalian Expression
Growth in bacteria
  Bacterial resistance: Ampicillin, 100 μg/mL
  Growth temperature: 37°C
  Growth strain: DH5alpha
  Copy number: High Copy
Gene/Insert
  Gene/Insert name: EGFP
  Insert size (bp): 849
  Mutation: S27A in MTS
  Promoter: CAG
  Tag / fusion protein: V5 (C terminal on insert); mitochondrial targeting sequence (MTS) (N terminal on insert)
  Cloning method: Restriction Enzyme; 5′ cloning site NotI (not destroyed); 3′ cloning site MluI (not destroyed)
  Sequencing primers: 5′ GTTCGGCTTCTGGCGTGTGAC; 3′ TATGTCCTTCCGAGTGAGAGAC
Terms and licenses: Academic/Nonprofit Terms; Industry Terms: Not Available to Industry
How to cite: pCAGGS-MTS(S27A)-EGFP-V5 was a gift from Hung-Chun Chang (Addgene plasmid # 200930 ; http://n2t.net/addgene:200930 ; RRID:Addgene_200930)
