[The description below was written by a language model from this plasmid's Addgene catalogue record and pLannotate feature annotations shown in this document.]
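Description:
pCAGGS-MTS(S27A)-EGFP-V5 is a mammalian expression plasmid of about 5.7 kb built on the pCAGGS backbone. It is maintained in E. coli through a high-copy ColE1/pUC-type origin and selected with ampicillin via the bla (AmpR) gene and its own promoter. The backbone also carries remnants of the lac promoter/operator region and a short SV40 segment with an SV40 origin and poly(A) signal. The SV40 origin could allow episomal amplification in cells expressing large T antigen. No mammalian selection marker is annotated, which suits the plasmid to transient transfection.

Expression is driven by the CAG promoter. The feature table shows it as the CMV immediate-early enhancer followed by the chicken β-actin/rabbit β-globin chimeric intron; the β-actin core promoter between them is not separately annotated. The insert of roughly 850 bp, cloned between retained NotI and MluI sites, encodes an N-terminal mitochondrial targeting sequence fused to EGFP and a C-terminal V5 epitope tag. The annotation matches the targeting sequence to a fragment of human TFAM, the mitochondrial transcription factor, and the record states that it carries an S27A substitution. Short β-globin fragments flanking the insert are backbone exon remnants, and transcripts end at the rabbit β-globin polyadenylation signal.

The construct produces strong constitutive expression of a fluorescent, V5-detectable reporter whose localisation depends on the mutated presequence. Replacing serine with alanine removes a potential phosphorylation site, so a plausible use is comparing mitochondrial import or processing with a wild-type MTS reporter, although the record does not state this purpose.
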