Features (pLannotate 1.2.2; 19 found; start..end, strand, type, name):
      5..384     +  enhancer       CMV enhancer: human cytomegalovirus immediate early enhancer
    662..1678    +  intron         chimeric intron: chimera between introns from chicken β-actin and rabbit β-globin
   1676..1732    +  CDS            HBB (fragment): HBB_LEPEU - Experimental evidence at protein level: Swiss-Prot protein existence level 1. Involved in oxygen transport from the lung to the various peripheral tissues. From Lepus europaeus (European hare).
   1745..1873    +  CDS            TFAM (fragment): TFAM_HUMAN - Also known as TCF6, TCF6L2. Experimental evidence at protein level: Swiss-Prot protein existence level 1. Binds to the mitochondrial light strand promoter and functions in mitochondrial transcription regulation (PubMed:29445193, PubMed:32183942). Component of the mitochondrial transcription initiation complex, composed at least of TFB2M, TFAM and POLRMT that is required for basal transcription of mitochondrial DNA (PubMed:29149603). In this complex, TFAM recruits POLRMT to a specific promoter whereas TFB2M induces structural changes in POLRMT to enable promoter opening and trappin
   1877..2593    +  CDS            EGFP: EGFP is a basic (constitutively fluorescent) green fluorescent protein published in 1996, derived from Aequorea victoria. It is reported to be a rapidly-maturing weak dimer with moderate acid sensitivity.
   2612..2653    +  CDS            V5 tag: epitope tag from simian virus 5
   2657..2734    +  CDS            HBB (fragment): HBB_PONPY - Experimental evidence at transcript level: Swiss-Prot protein existence level 2. Involved in oxygen transport from the lung to the various peripheral tissues. From Pongo pygmaeus (Bornean orangutan).
   2805..2860    +  polyA_signal   β-globin poly(A) signal: rabbit β-globin polyadenylation signal (Gil and Proudfoot, 1987)
   3245..3261    -  protein_bind   lac operator: The lac repressor binds to the lac operator to inhibit transcription in E. coli. This inhibition can be relieved by adding lactose or isopropyl-β-D-thiogalactopyranoside (IPTG). lac repressor encoded by lacI
   3269..3299    -  promoter       lac promoter: promoter for the E. coli lac operon
   3314..3335    -  protein_bind   CAP binding site: CAP binding activates transcription in the presence of cAMP. E. coli catabolite activator protein
   3348..3387    -  CDS            lacI (fragment): lac repressor; lacI; The lac repressor binds to the lac operator to inhibit transcription in E. coli. This inhibition can be relieved by adding lactose or isopropyl-β-D-thiogalactopyranoside (IPTG).
   3394..3416    +  promoter       SV40 promoter (fragment): SV40 enhancer and early promoter
   3440..3575    +  rep_origin     SV40 ori: SV40 origin of replication
   3595..3729    +  polyA_signal   SV40 poly(A) signal: SV40 polyadenylation signal
   3731..3785    -  CDS            lacI (fragment): lac repressor; lacI; The lac repressor binds to the lac operator to inhibit transcription in E. coli. This inhibition can be relieved by adding lactose or isopropyl-β-D-thiogalactopyranoside (IPTG).
   3968..4556    -  rep_origin     ori: high-copy-number ColE1/pMB1/pBR322/pUC origin of replication
   4727..5587    -  CDS            AmpR: β-lactamase; bla; confers resistance to ampicillin, carbenicillin, and related antibiotics
   5588..5692    -  promoter       AmpR promoter: bla
>Addgene plasmid #200930 | pCAGGS-MTS(S27A)-EGFP-V5 | addgene full sequence | sequence record 409412 | Addgene Partial NGS Result
GGTCGACATTGATTATTGACTAGTTATTAATAGTAATCAATTACGGGGTCATTAGTTCATAGCCCATATA
TGGAGTTCCGCGTTACATAACTTACGGTAAATGGCCCGCCTGGCTGACCGCCCAACGACCCCCGCCCATT
GACGTCAATAATGACGTATGTTCCCATAGTAACGCCAATAGGGACTTTCCATTGACGTCAATGGGTGGAG
TATTTACGGTAAACTGCCCACTTGGCAGTACATCAAGTGTATCATATGCCAAGTACGCCCCCTATTGACG
TCAATGACGGTAAATGGCCCGCCTGGCATTATGCCCAGTACATGACCTTATGGGACTTTCCTACTTGGCA
GTACATCTACGTATTAGTCATCGCTATTACCATGGTCGAGGTGAGCCCCACGTTCTGCTTCACTCTCCCC
ATCTCCCCCCCCTCCCCACCCCCAATTTTGTATTTATTTATTTTTTAATTATTTTGTGCAGCGATGGGGG
CGGGGGGGGGGGGGGGGSGCGCSRGGGGGGGGGGGGGGGGGGGGGGGGGGGGGGGGGGSGAGGCGGAGAG
GTGCGGCGGCAGCCAATCAGAGCGGCGCGCTCCGAAAGTTTCCTTTTATGGCGAGGCGGCGGCGGCGGCG
GCCCTATAAAAAGCGAAGCGCGCGGCGGGCGGGAGTCGCTGCGCGCTGCCTTCGCCCCGTGCCCCGCTCC
GCCGCCGCCTCGCGCCGCCCGCCCCGGCTCTGACTGACCGCGTTACTCCCACAGGTGAGCGGGCGGGACG
GCCCTTCTCCTCCGGGCTGTAATTAGCGCTTGGTTTAATGACGGCTTGTTTCTTTTCTGTGGCTGCGTGA
AAGCCTTGAGGGGCTCCGGGAGGGCCCTTTGTGCGGGGGGAGCGGCTCGGGGGGTGCGTGCGTGTGTGTG
TGCGTGGGGAGCGCCGCGTGCGGCTCCGCGCTGCCCGGCGGCTGTGAGCGCTGCGGGCGCGGCGCGGGGC
TTTGTGCGCTCCGCAGTGTGCGCGAGGGGAGCGCGGCCGGGGGCGGTGCCCCGCGGTGCGGGGGGGGCTG
CGAGGGGAACAAAGGCTGCGTGCGGGGTGTGTGCGTGGGGGGGTGAGCAGGGGGTGTGGGCGCGTCGGTC
GGGCTGCAACCCCCCCTGCACCCCCCTCCCCGAGTTGCTGAGCACGGCCCGGCTTCGGGTGCGGGGCTCC
GTACGGGGCGTGGCGCGGGGCTCGCCGTGCCGGGCGGGGGGTGGCGGCAGGTGGGGGTGCCGGGCGGGGC
GGGGCCGCCKCGGGCCGGGGRGGGCTCGGGGGRGGGGCGCGGCGGCCCCCGGAGCGCCGGCGGCTGTCGA
GGCGCGGCGAGCCGCAGCCATTGCCTTTTATGGTAATCGTGCGAGAGGGCGCAGGGACTTCCTTTGTCCC
AAATCTGTGCGGAGCCGAAATCTGGGAGGCGCCGCCGCACCCCCTCTAGCGGGCGCGGGGCGAAGCGGTG
CGGCGCCGGCAGGAAGGAAATGGGCGGGGAGGGCCTTCGTGCGTCGCCGCGCCGCCGTCCCCTTCTCCCT
CTCCAGCCTCGGGGCTGTCCGCGGGGGGACGGCTGCCTTCGGGGGGGACGGGGCAGGGCGGGGTTCGGCT
TCTGGCGTGTGACCGGCGGCTCTAGAGCCTCTGCTAACCATGTTCATGCCTTCTTCTTTTTCCTACAGCT
CCTGGGCAACGTGCTGGTTATTGTGCTGTCTCATCATTTTGGCAAAGAATTCATATGCGGCCGCATGGCG
TTTCTCCGAAGCATGTGGGGCGTGCTGAGTGCCCTGGGAAGGTCTGGAGCAGAGCTGTGCACCGGCTGTG
GAGCTCGACTGCGCTCCCCCTTCAGTTTTGTGTATTTACCGAGGTGGTTTTCAAAGCTTGTGAGCAAGGG
CGAGGAGCTGTTCACCGGGGTGGTGCCCATCCTGGTCGAGCTGGACGGCGACGTAAACGGCCACAAGTTC
AGCGTGTCCGGCGAGGGCGAGGGCGATGCCACCTACGGCAAGCTGACCCTGAAGTTCATCTGCACCACCG
GCAAGCTGCCCGTGCCCTGGCCCACCCTCGTGACCACCCTGACCTACGGCGTGCAGTGCTTCAGCCGCTA
CCCCGACCACATGAAGCAGCACGACTTCTTCAAGTCCGCCATGCCCGAAGGCTACGTCCAGGAGCGCACC
ATCTTCTTCAAGGACGACGGCAACTACAAGACCCGCGCCGAGGTGAAGTTCGAGGGCGACACCCTGGTGA
ACCGCATCGAGCTGAAGGGCATCGACTTCAAGGAGGACGGCAACATCCTGGGGCACAAGCTGGAGTACAA
CTACAACAGCCACAACGTCTATATCATGGCCGACAAGCAGAAGAACGGCATCAAGGTGAACTTCAAGATC
CGCCACAACATCGAGGACGGCAGCGTGCAGCTCGCCGACCACTACCAGCAGAACACCCCCATCGGCGACG
GCCCCGTGCTGCTGCCCGACAACCACTACCTGAGCACCCAGTCCGCCCTGAGCAAAGACCCCAACGAGAA
GCGCGATCACATGGTCCTGCTGGAGTTCGTGACCGCCGCCGGGATCACTCTCGGCATGGACGAGCTGTAC
AAGACGCGTGAAGGTACCAGGGGTAAGCCTATCCCTAACCCTCTCCTCGGTCTCGATTCTACGTAAGAAT
TCACTCCTCAGGTGCAGGCTGCCTATCAGAAGGTGGTGGCTGGTGTGGCCAATGCCCTGGCTCACAAATA
CCACTGAGATCTTTTTCCCTCTGCCAAAAATTATGGGGACATCATGAAGCCCCTTGAGCATCTGACTTCT
GGCTAATAAAGGAAATTTATTTTCATTGCAATAGTGTGTTGGAATTTTTTGTGTCTCTCACTCGGAAGGA
CATATGGGAGGGCAAATCATTTAAAACATCAGAATGAGTATTTGGTTTAGAGTTTGGCAACATATGCCCA
TATGCTGGCTGCCATGAACAAAGGTTGGCTATAAAGAGGTCATCAGTATATGAAACAGCCCCCTGCTGTC
CATTCCTTATTCCATAGAAAAGCCTTGACTTGAGGTTAGATTTTTTTTATATTTTGTTTTGTGTTATTTT
TTTCTTTAACATCCCTAAAATTTTCCTTACATGTTTTACTAGCCAGATTTTTCCTCCTCTCCTGACTACT
CCCAGTCATAGCTGTCCCTCTTCTCTTATGGAGATCCCTCGACCTGCAGCCCAAGCTTGGCGTAATCATG
GTCATAGCTGTTTCCTGTGTGAAATTGTTATCCGCTCACAATTCCACACAACATACGAGCCGGAAGCATA
AAGTGTAAAGCCTGGGGTGCCTAATGAGTGAGCTAACTCACATTAATTGCGTTGCGCTCACTGCCCGCTT
TCCAGTCGGGAAACCTGTCGTGCCAGCGGATCCGCATCTCAATTAGTCAGCAACCATAGTCCCGCCCCTA
ACTCCGCCCATCCCGCCCCTAACTCCGCCCAGTTCCGCCCATTCTCCGCCCCATGGCTGACTAATTTTTT
TTATTTATGCAGAGGCCGAGGCCGCCTCGGCCTCTGAGCTATTCCAGAAGTAGTGAGGAGGCTTTTTTGG
AGGCCTAGGCTTTTGCAAAAAGCTAACTTGTTTATTGCAGCTTATAATGGTTACAAATAAAGCAATAGCA
TCACAAATTTCACAAATAAAGCATTTTTTTCACTGCATTCTAGTTGTGGTTTGTCCAAACTCATCAATGT
ATCTTATCATGTCTGGATCCGCTGCATTAATGAATCGGCCAACGCGCGGGGAGAGGCGGTTTGCGTATTG
GGCGCTCTTCCGCTTCCTCGCTCACTGACTCGCTGCGCTCGGTCGTTCGGCTGCGGCGAGCGGTATCAGC
TCACTCAAAGGCGGTAATACGGTTATCCACAGAATCAGGGGATAACGCAGGAAAGAACATGTGAGCAAAA
GGCCAGCAAAAGGCCAGGAACCGTAAAAAGGCCGCGTTGCTGGCGTTTTTCCATAGGCTCCGCCCCCCTG
ACGAGCATCACAAAAATCGACGCTCAAGTCAGAGGTGGCGAAACCCGACAGGACTATAAAGATACCAGGC
GTTTCCCCCTGGAAGCTCCCTCGTGCGCTCTCCTGTTCCGACCCTGCCGCTTACCGGATACCTGTCCGCC
TTTCTCCCTTCGGGAAGCGTGGCGCTTTCTCATAGCTCACGCTGTAGGTATCTCAGTTCGGTGTAGGTCG
TTCGCTCCAAGCTGGGCTGTGTGCACGAACCCCCCGTTCAGCCCGACCGCTGCGCCTTATCCGGTAACTA
TCGTCTTGAGTCCAACCCGGTAAGACACGACTTATCGCCACTGGCAGCAGCCACTGGTAACAGGATTAGC
AGAGCGAGGTATGTAGGCGGTGCTACAGAGTTCTTGAAGTGGTGGCCTAACTACGGCTACACTAGAAGAA
CAGTATTTGGTATCTGCGCTCTGCTGAAGCCAGTTACCTTCGGAAAAAGAGTTGGTAGCTCTTGATCCGG
CAAACAAACCACCGCTGGTAGCGGTGGTTTTTTTGTTTGCAAGCAGCAGATTACGCGCAGAAAAAAAGGA
TCTCAAGAAGATCCTTTGATCTTTTCTACGGGGTCTGACGCTCAGTGGAACGAAAACTCACGTTAAGGGA
TTTTGGTCATGAGATTATCAAAAAGGATCTTCACCTAGATCCTTTTAAATTAAAAATGAAGTTTTAAATC
AATCTAAAGTATATATGAGTAAACTTGGTCTGACAGTTACCAATGCTTAATCAGTGAGGCACCTATCTCA
GCGATCTGTCTATTTCGTTCATCCATAGTTGCCTGACTCCCCGTCGTGTAGATAACTACGATACGGGAGG
GCTTACCATCTGGCCCCAGTGCTGCAATGATACCGCGAGACCCACGCTCACCGGCTCCAGATTTATCAGC
AATAAACCAGCCAGCCGGAAGGGCCGAGCGCAGAAGTGGTCCTGCAACTTTATCCGCCTCCATCCAGTCT
ATTAATTGTTGCCGGGAAGCTAGAGTAAGTAGTTCGCCAGTTAATAGTTTGCGCAACGTTGTTGCCATTG
CTACAGGCATCGTGGTGTCACGCTCGTCGTTTGGTATGGCTTCATTCAGCTCCGGTTCCCAACGATCAAG
GCGAGTTACATGATCCCCCATGTTGTGCAAAAAAGCGGTTAGCTCCTTCGGTCCTCCGATCGTTGTCAGA
AGTAAGTTGGCCGCAGTGTTATCACTCATGGTTATGGCAGCACTGCATAATTCTCTTACTGTCATGCCAT
CCGTAAGATGCTTTTCTGTGACTGGTGAGTACTCAACCAAGTCATTCTGAGAATAGTGTATGCGGCGACC
GAGTTGCTCTTGCCCGGCGTCAATACGGGATAATACCGCGCCACATAGCAGAACTTTAAAAGTGCTCATC
ATTGGAAAACGTTCTTCGGGGCGAAAACTCTCAAGGATCTTACCGCTGTTGAGATCCAGTTCGATGTAAC
CCACTCGTGCACCCAACTGATCTTCAGCATCTTTTACTTTCACCAGCGTTTCTGGGTGAGCAAAAACAGG
AAGGCAAAATGCCGCAAAAAAGGGAATAAGGGCGACACGGAAATGTTGAATACTCATACTCTTCCTTTTT
CAATATTATTGAAGCATTTATCAGGGTTATTGTCTCATGAGCGGATACATATTTGAATGTATTTAGAAAA
ATAAACAAATAGGGGTTCCGCGCACATTTCCCCGAAAAGTGCCACCTG
